>Addgene plasmid #238418 | CD44v-EC-His (pcDNA3) | addgene full sequence | sequence record 473134 | Addgene NGS Result
GACGGATCGGGAGATCTCCCGATCCCCTATGGTGCACTCTCAGTACAATCTGCTCTGATGCCGCATAGTT
AAGCCAGTATCTGCTCCCTGCTTGTGTGTTGGAGGTCGCTGAGTAGTGCGCGAGCAAAATTTAAGCTACA
ACAAGGCAAGGCTTGACCGACAATTGCATGAAGAATCTGCTTAGGGTTAGGCGTTTTGCGCTGCTTCGCG
ATGTACGGGCCAGATATACGCGTTGACATTGATTATTGACTAGTTATTAATAGTAATCAATTACGGGGTC
ATTAGTTCATAGCCCATATATGGAGTTCCGCGTTACATAACTTACGGTAAATGGCCCGCCTGGCTGACCG
CCCAACGACCCCCGCCCATTGACGTCAATAATGACGTATGTTCCCATAGTAACGCCAATAGGGACTTTCC
ATTGACGTCAATGGGTGGAGTATTTACGGTAAACTGCCCACTTGGCAGTACATCAAGTGTATCATATGCC
AAGTACGCCCCCTATTGACGTCAATGACGGTAAATGGCCCGCCTGGCATTATGCCCAGTACATGACCTTA
TGGGACTTTCCTACTTGGCAGTACATCTACGTATTAGTCATCGCTATTACCATGGTGATGCGGTTTTGGC
AGTACATCAATGGGCGTGGATAGCGGTTTGACTCACGGGGATTTCCAAGTCTCCACCCCATTGACGTCAA
TGGGAGTTTGTTTTGGCACCAAAATCAACGGGACTTTCCAAAATGTCGTAACAACTCCGCCCCATTGACG
CAAATGGGCGGTAGGCGTGTACGGTGGGAGGTCTATATAAGCAGAGCTCTCTGGCTAACTAGAGAACCCA
CTGCTTACTGGCTTATCGAAATTAATACGACTCACTATAGGGAGACCCAAGCTTGGTACCATGGACAAGT
TTTGGTGGCACGCAGCCTGGGGACTCTGCCTCGTGCCGCTGAGCCTGGCGCAGATCGATTTGAATATAAC
CTGCCGCTTTGCAGGTGTATTCCACGTGGAGAAAAATGGTCGCTACAGCATCTCTCGGACGGAGGCCGCT
GACCTCTGCAAGGCTTTCAATAGCACCTTGCCCACAATGGCCCAGATGGAGAAAGCTCTGAGCATCGGAT
TTGAGACCTGCAGGTATGGGTTCATAGAAGGGCACGTGGTGATTCCCCGGATCCACCCCAACTCCATCTG
TGCAGCAAACAACACAGGGGTGTACATCCTCACATCCAACACCTCCCAGTATGACACATATTGCTTCAAT
GCTTCAGCTCCACCTGAAGAAGATTGTACATCAGTCACAGACCTGCCCAATGCCTTTGATGGACCAATTA
CCATAACTATTGTTAACCGTGATGGCACCCGCTATGTCCAGAAAGGAGAATACAGAACGAATCCTGAAGA
CATCTACCCCAGCAACCCTACTGATGATGACGTGAGCAGCGGCTCCTCCAGTGAAAGGAGCAGCACTTCA
GGAGGTTACATCTTTTACACCTTTTCTACTGTACACCCCATCCCAGACGAAGACAGTCCCTGGATCACCG
ACAGCACAGACAGAATCCCTGCTACCAGTACGTCTTCAAATACCATCTCAGCAGGCTGGGAGCCAAATGA
AGAAAATGAAGATGAAAGAGACAGACACCTCAGTTTTTCTGGATCAGGCATTGATGATGATGAAGATTTT
ATCTCCAGCACCATTTCAACCACACCACGGGCTTTTGACCACACAAAACAGAACCAGGACTGGACCCAGT
GGAACCCAAGCCATTCAAATCCGGAAGTGCTACTTCAGACAACCACAAGGATGACTGCAGATGTAGACAG
AAATGGCACCACTGCTTATGAAGGAAACTGGAACCCAGAAGCACACCCTCCCCTCATTCACCATGAGCAT
CATGAGGAAGAAGAGACCCCACATTCTACAAGCACAATCCAGGCAACTCCTAGTAGTACAACGGAAGAAA
CAGCTACCCAGAAGGAACAGTGGTTTGGCAACAGATGGCATGAGGGATATCGCCAAACACCCAAAGAAGA
CTCCCATTCGACAACAGGGACAGCTGCAGCCTCAGCTCATACCAGCCATCCAATGCAAGGAAGGACAACA
CCAAGCCCAGAGGACAGTTCCTGGACTGATTTCTTCAACCCAATCTCACACCCCATGGGACGAGGTCATC
AAGCAGGAAGAAGGATGGATATGGACTCCAGTCATAGTATAACGCTTCAGCCTACTGCAAATCCAAACAC
AGGTTTGGTGGAAGATTTGGACAGGACAGGACCTCTTTCAATGACAACGCAGCAGAGTAATTCTCAGAGC
TTCTCTACATCACATGAAGGCTTGGAAGAAGATAAAGACCATCCAACAACTTCTACTCTGACATCAAGCA
ATAGGAATGATGTCACAGGTGGAAGAAGAGACCCAAATCATTCTGAAGGCTCAACTACTTTACTGGAAGG
TTATACCTCTCATTACCCACACACGAAGGAAAGCAGGACCTTCATCCCAGTGACCTCAGCTAAGACTGGG
TCCTTTGGAGTTACTGCAGTTACTGTTGGAGATTCCAACTCTAATGTCAATCGTTCCTTATCAGGAGACC
AAGACACATTCCACCCCAGTGGGGGGTCCCATACCACTCATGGATCTGAATCAGATGGACACTCACATGG
GAGTCAAGAAGGTGGAGCAAACACAACCTCTGGTCCTATAAGGACACCCCAAATTCCAGAAGGTAGCGGC
AGCGGTCACCATCACCATCACCATTAAGAATTCTGCAGATATCCATCACACTGGCGGCCGCTCGAGCATG
CATCTAGAGGGCCCTATTCTATAGTGTCACCTAAATGCTAGAGCTCGCTGATCAGCCTCGACTGTGCCTT
CTAGTTGCCAGCCATCTGTTGTTTGCCCCTCCCCCGTGCCTTCCTTGACCCTGGAAGGTGCCACTCCCAC
TGTCCTTTCCTAATAAAATGAGGAAATTGCATCGCATTGTCTGAGTAGGTGTCATTCTATTCTGGGGGGT
GGGGTGGGGCAGGACAGCAAGGGGGAGGATTGGGAAGACAATAGCAGGCATGCTGGGGATGCGGTGGGCT
CTATGGCTTCTGAGGCGGAAAGAACCAGCTGGGGCTCTAGGGGGTATCCCC
[124 nt withheld, positions 3132-3255]
C
[91 nt withheld, positions 3257-3347]
A
[49 nt withheld, positions 3349-3397]
CCTTTGACGTTGGAGTCCACGTTCTTT
[37 nt withheld, positions 3425-3461]
ACCCTATCTCGGTCTATTCTTTTGATTTATAAGGGATTTTGCCGATTTCGGCCTATTGGTTAAAAAATGA
GCTGATTTAACAAAAATTTAACGCGAATTAATTCTGTGGAATGTGTGTCAGTTAGGGTGTGGAAAGTCCC
CAGGCTCCCCAGCAGGCAGAAGTATGCAAAGCATGCATCTCAATTAGTCAGCAACCAGGTGTGGAAAGTC
CCCAGGCTCCCCAGCAGGCAGAAGTATGCAAAGCATGCATCTCAATTAGTCAGCAACCATAGTCCCGCCC
CTAACTCCGCCCATCCCGCCCCTAACTCCGCCCAGTTCCGCCCATTCTCCGCCCCATGGCTGACTAATTT
TTTTTATTTATGCAGAGGCCGAGGCCGCCTCTGCCTCTGAGCTATTCCAGAAGTAGTGAGGAGGCTTTTT
TGGAGGCCTAGGCTTTTGCAAAAAGCTCCCGGGAGCTTGTATATCCATTTTCGGATCTGATCAAGAGACA
GGATGAGGATCGTTTCGCATGATTGAACAAGATGGATTGCACGCAGGTTCTCCGGCCGCTTGGGTGGAGA
GGCTATTCGGCTATGACTGGGCACAACAGACAATCGGCTGCTCTGATGCCGCCGTGTTCCGGCTGTCAGC
GCAGGGGCGCCCGGTTCTTTTTGTCAAGACCGACCTGTCCGGTGCCCTGAATGAACTGCAGGACGAGGCA
GCGCGGCTATCGTGGCTGGCCACGACGGGCGTTCCTTGCGCAGCTGTGCTCGACGTTGTCACTGAAGCGG
GAAGGGACTGGCTGCTATTGGGCGAAGTGCCGGGGCAGGATCTCCTGTCATCTCACCTTGCTCCTGCCGA
GAAAGTATCCATCATGGCTGATGCAATGCGGCGGCTGCATACGCTTGATCCGGCTACCTGCCCATTCGAC
CACCAAGCGAAACATCGCATCGAGCGAGCACGTACTCGGATGGAAGCCGGTCTTGTCGATCAGGATGATC
TGGACGAAGAGCATCAGGGGCTCGCGCCAGCCGAACTGTTCGCCAGGCTCAAGGCGCGCATGCCCGACGG
CGAGGATCTCGTCGTGACCCATGGCGATGCCTGCTTGCCGAATATCATGGTGGAAAATGGCCGCTTTTCT
GGATTCATCGACTGTGGCCGGCTGGGTGTGGCGGACCGCTATCAGGACATAGCGTTGGCTACCCGTGATA
TTGCTGAAGAGCTTGGCGGCGAATGGGCTGACCGCTTCCTCGTGCTTTACGGTATCGCCGCTCCCGATTC
GCAGCGCATCGCCTTCTATCGCCTTCTTGACGAGTTCTTCTGAGCGGGACTCTGGGGTTCGAAATGACCG
ACCAAGCGACGCCCAACCTGCCATCACGAGATTTCGATTCCACCGCCGCCTTCTATGAAAGGTTGGGCTT
CGGAATCGTTTTCCGGGACGCCGGCTGGATGATCCTCCAGCGCGGGGATCTCATGCTGGAGTTCTTCGCC
CACCCCAACTTGTTTATTGCAGCTTATAATGGTTACAAATAAAGCAATAGCATCACAAATTTCACAAATA
AAGCATTTTTTTCACTGCATTCTAGTTGTGGTTTGTCCAAACTCATCAATGTATCTTATCATGTCTGTAT
ACCGTCGACCTCTAGCTAGAGCTTGGCGTAATCATGGTCATAGCTGTTTCCTGTGTGAAATTGTTATCCG
CTCACAATTCCACACAACATACGAGCCGGAAGCATAAAGTGTAAAGCCTGGGGTGCCTAATGAGTGAGCT
AACTCACATTAATTGCGTTGCGCTCACTGCCCGCTTTCCAGTCGGGAAACCTGTCGTGCCAGCTGCATTA
ATGAATCGGCCAACGCGCGGGGAGAGGCGGTTTGCGTATTGGGCGCTCTTCCGCTTCCTCGCTCACTGAC
TCGCTGCGCTCGGTCGTTCGGCTGCGGCGAGCGGTATCAGCTCACTCAAAGGCGGTAATACGGTTATCCA
CAGAATCAGGGGATAACGCAGGAAAGAACATGTGAGCAAAAGGCCAGCAAAAGGCCAGGAACCGTAAAAA
GGCCGCGTTGCTGGCGTTTTTCCATAGGCTCCGCCCCCCTGACGAGCATCACAAAAATCGACGCTCAAGT
CAGAGGTGGCGAAACCCGACAGGACTATAAAGATACCAGGCGTTTCCCCCTGGAAGCTCCCTCGTGCGCT
CTCCTGTTCCGACCCTGCCGCTTACCGGATACCTGTCCGCCTTTCTCCCTTCGGGAAGCGTGGCGCTTTC
TCATAGCTCACGCTGTAGGTATCTCAGTTCGGTGTAGGTCGTTCGCTCCAAGCTGGGCTGTGTGCACGAA
CCCCCCGTTCAGCCCGACCGCTGCGCCTTATCCGGTAACTATCGTCTTGAGTCCAACCCGGTAAGACACG
ACTTATCGCCACTGGCAGCAGCCACTGGTAACAGGATTAGCAGAGCGAGGTATGTAGGCGGTGCTACAGA
GTTCTTGAAGTGGTGGCCTAACTACGGCTACACTAGAAGAACAGTATTTGGTATCTGCGCTCTGCTGAAG
CCAGTTACCTTCGGAAAAAGAGTTGGTAGCTCTTGATCCGGCAAACAAACCACCGCTGGTAGCGGTGGTT
TTTTTGTTTGCAAGCAGCAGATTACGCGCAGAAAAAAAGGATCTCAAGAAGATCCTTTGATCTTTTCTAC
GGGGTCTGACGCTCAGTGGAACGAAAACTCACGTTAAGGGATTTTGGTCATGAGATTATCAAAAAGGATC
TTCACCTAGATCCTTTTAAATTAAAAATGAAGTTTTAAATCAATCTAAAGTATATATGAGTAAACTTGGT
CTGACAGTTACCAATGCTTAATCAGTGAGGCACCTATCTCAGCGATCTGTCTATTTCGTTCATCCATAGT
TGCCTGACTCCCCGTCGTGTAGATAACTACGATACGGGAGGGCTTACCATCTGGCCCCAGTGCTGCAATG
ATACCGCGAGACCCACGCTCACCGGCTCCAGATTTATCAGCAATAAACCAGCCAGCCGGAAGGGCCGAGC
GCAGAAGTGGTCCTGCAACTTTATCCGCCTCCATCCAGTCTATTAATTGTTGCCGGGAAGCTAGAGTAAG
TAGTTCGCCAGTTAATAGTTTGCGCAACGTTGTTGCCATTGCTACAGGCATCGTGGTGTCACGCTCGTCG
TTTGGTATGGCTTCATTCAGCTCCGGTTCCCAACGATCAAGGCGAGTTACATGATCCCCCATGTTGTGCA
AAAAAGCGGTTAGCTCCTTCGGTCCTCCGATCGTTGTCAGAAGTAAGTTGGCCGCAGTGTTATCACTCAT
GGTTATGGCAGCACTGCATAATTCTCTTACTGTCATGCCATCCGTAAGATGCTTTTCTGTGACTGGTGAG
TACTCAACCAAGTCATTCTGAGAATAGTGTATGCGGCGACCGAGTTGCTCTTGCCCGGCGTCAATACGGG
ATAATACCGCGCCACATAGCAGAACTTTAAAAGTGCTCATCATTGGAAAACGTTCTTCGGGGCGAAAACT
CTCAAGGATCTTACCGCTGTTGAGATCCAGTTCGATGTAACCCACTCGTGCACCCAACTGATCTTCAGCA
TCTTTTACTTTCACCAGCGTTTCTGGGTGAGCAAAAACAGGAAGGCAAAATGCCGCAAAAAAGGGAATAA
GGGCGACACGGAAATGTTGAATACTCATACTCTTCCTTTTTCAATATTATTGAAGCATTTATCAGGGTTA
TTGTCTCATGAGCGGATACATATTTGAATGTATTTAGAAAAATAAACAAATAGGGGTTCCGCGCACATTT
CCCCGAAAAGTGCCACCTGACGTC
Features (pLannotate 1.2.2; 22 found; start..end, strand, type, name):
     28..80      -  misc_feature   bom (fragment): basis of mobility region from pBR322
    235..614     +  enhancer       CMV enhancer: human cytomegalovirus immediate early enhancer
    615..818     +  promoter       CMV promoter: human cytomegalovirus (CMV) immediate early promoter
    814..847     +  LTR            5' LTR (truncated) (fragment): truncated 5' long terminal repeat (LTR) from HIV-1
    863..881     +  promoter       T7 promoter: promoter for bacteriophage T7 RNA polymerase
    901..2721    +  CDS            CD44 (fragment): CD44_HUMAN - Also known as LHR, MDU2, MDU3, MIC4. Experimental evidence at protein level: Swiss-Prot protein existence level 1. Cell-surface receptor that plays a role in cell-cell interactions, cell adhesion and migration, helping them to sense and respond to changes in the tissue microenvironment (PubMed:16541107, PubMed:19703720, PubMed:22726066). Participates thereby in a wide variety of cellular functions including the activation, recirculation and homing of T-lymphocytes, hematopoiesis, inflammation and response to bacterial infection (PubMed:7528188). Engages, through its ectodomain, ex
   2737..2754    +  CDS            6xHis: 6xHis affinity tag
   2818..2836    -  promoter       SP6 promoter: promoter for bacteriophage SP6 RNA polymerase
   2862..3086    +  polyA_signal   bGH poly(A) signal: bovine growth hormone polyadenylation signal
   3090..3111    +  promoter       SV40 promoter (fragment): SV40 enhancer and early promoter
   3132..3560    +  rep_origin     f1 ori (sequence partly withheld): f1 bacteriophage origin of replication; arrow indicates direction of (+) strand synthesis
   3574..3903    +  promoter       SV40 promoter: SV40 enhancer and early promoter
   3970..4761    +  CDS            neo: KKA2_KLEPN - Also known as kan, nptII. Experimental evidence at protein level: Swiss-Prot protein existence level 1. Resistance to kanamycin, neomycin, paromomycin, ribostamycin, butirosin and gentamicin B. From Klebsiella pneumoniae.
   4785..4943    +  CDS            ble (fragment): BLE_KLEPN - Experimental evidence at protein level: Swiss-Prot protein existence level 1. Binding protein with a strong affinity to the bleomycin family of antibiotics. Binds to CL990; an antimitotic-antibiotic compound. From Klebsiella pneumoniae.
   4938..5059    +  polyA_signal   SV40 poly(A) signal: SV40 polyadenylation signal
   5132..5148    -  protein_bind   lac operator: The lac repressor binds to the lac operator to inhibit transcription in E. coli. This inhibition can be relieved by adding lactose or isopropyl-β-D-thiogalactopyranoside (IPTG). lac repressor encoded by lacI
   5156..5186    -  promoter       lac promoter: promoter for the E. coli lac operon
   5201..5222    -  protein_bind   CAP binding site: CAP binding activates transcription in the presence of cAMP. E. coli catabolite activator protein
   5235..5327    -  CDS            lacI (fragment): lac repressor; lacI; The lac repressor binds to the lac operator to inhibit transcription in E. coli. This inhibition can be relieved by adding lactose or isopropyl-β-D-thiogalactopyranoside (IPTG).
   5510..6098    -  rep_origin     ori: high-copy-number ColE1/pMB1/pBR322/pUC origin of replication
   6269..7129    -  CDS            AmpR: β-lactamase; bla; confers resistance to ampicillin, carbenicillin, and related antibiotics
   7130..7234    -  promoter       AmpR promoter: bla
