[The description below was written by a language model from this plasmid's Addgene catalogue record and pLannotate feature annotations shown in this document.]
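Description:
CD44v-EC-His (pcDNA3) is a mammalian expression plasmid built on the pcDNA3 backbone that produces the extracellular region of a human CD44 variant isoform (CD44v) carrying a C-terminal polyhistidine tag. In bacteria it is maintained as a high-copy plasmid through a ColE1/pUC-type origin and selected with ampicillin via the β-lactamase gene and its own promoter. An f1 phage origin is also present, along with short backbone remnants such as lac promoter/operator elements and fragments annotated as bom, lacI and ble that have no evident role in the construct's function. For mammalian cells, an SV40 early promoter drives the neomycin phosphotransferase gene, terminated by an SV40 polyadenylation signal, allowing G418 selection of stable transfectants.

The payload is a CD44 coding fragment of roughly 1.8 kb, followed shortly downstream by a 6xHis tag. It is transcribed from the human cytomegalovirus immediate-early enhancer and promoter and terminated by the bovine growth hormone polyadenylation signal. T7 and SP6 phage promoters flank the insert in opposing orientations, as is standard for pcDNA3, and can serve for in vitro transcription or as sequencing primer sites. A very short match annotated as a truncated HIV-1 LTR at the end of the CMV promoter is probably an annotation artefact rather than a functional viral element. The sequenced record is 7,265 nt, slightly below the approximate 7,500 bp catalogue total.

Because only the ectodomain is said to be included, the tagged protein lends itself to metal-affinity purification, pull-down or anti-His detection. The associated work concerns GRP78 regulation of CD44v in tamoxifen-resistant breast cancer cells. The record does not state which variant exons are included.
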