Addgene plasmid #238418: CD44v-EC-His (pcDNA3)
Purpose: Expresses the polyhistidine-tagged extracellular region of CD44v (CD44v-EC-His)
Depositing lab: Amy Shiu Lee. Depositing organization: University of Southern California. Publication: GRP78 regulates CD44v membrane homeostasis and cell spreading in tamoxifen-resistant breast cancer. Tseng CC, Stanciauskas R, Zhang P, Woo D, Wu K, Kelly K, Gill PS, Yu M, Pinaud F, Lee AS. Life Sci Alliance. 2019 Aug 15;2(4):e201900377. doi: 10.26508/lsa.201900377. Print 2019 Aug. PubMed 31416894.
Backbone
  Vector backbone: pcDNA3
  Backbone size w/o insert (bp): 5500
  Total vector size (bp): 7500
  Vector type: Mammalian Expression
  Selectable markers: Neomycin (select with G418)
Growth in bacteria
  Bacterial resistance: Ampicillin, 100 μg/mL
  Growth temperature: 37°C
  Growth strain: DH5alpha
  Copy number: High Copy
Gene/Insert
  Gene/Insert name: CD44 containing extracellular region of CD44v
  Species: H. sapiens (human)
  Insert size (bp): 2000
  Entrez Gene: CD44 (a.k.a. CDW44, CSPG8, ECM-III, ECMR-III, H-CAM, HCELL, HUTCH-1, HUTCH-I, Hermes-1, IN, LHR, MC56, MDU2, MDU3, MIC4, Pgp1)
  Tag / fusion protein: His (C terminal on insert)
Terms and licenses: Academic/Nonprofit Terms; Industry Terms: Not Available to Industry
How to cite: CD44v-EC-His (pcDNA3) was a gift from Amy Shiu Lee (Addgene plasmid # 238418 ; http://n2t.net/addgene:238418 ; RRID:Addgene_238418)
